Addgene plasmid #21561: pLenti X2 Zeo/pTER shLUC (w648-1)
Purpose: 3rd gen lentiviral Luciferase shRNA (H1/TO promoter), 3’LTR insertion, Zeo
Depositing lab: Eric Campeau. Depositing organization: University of Massachusetts, Worcester. Publication: A versatile viral system for expression and depletion of proteins in mammalian cells. Campeau E, Ruhl VE, Rodier F, Smith CL, Rahmberg BL, Fuss JO, Campisi J, Yaswen P, Cooper PK, Kaufman PD.. PLoS One. 2009 Aug 6;4(8):e6529. 10.1371/journal.pone.0006529 PubMed 19657394.
Backbone
  Vector backbone: p156RRL-sinPPT-CMV-GFP-PRE/Nhe I
  Backbone size w/o insert (bp): 5596
  Vector type: Lentiviral, RNAi
  Selectable markers: Zeocin
Growth in bacteria
  Bacterial resistance: Bleocin (Zeocin), 50 μg/mL
  Growth temperature: 37°C
  Growth strain: Stbl3
  Growth instructions: Stbl3, 37oC, low salt LB
  Copy number: High Copy
Gene/Insert
  Gene/Insert name: Firefly luciferase shRNA
  Insert size (bp): 50
  Cloning method: Restriction Enzyme; 5′ cloning site Bgl II (destroyed during cloning); 3′ cloning site Hind III (not destroyed)
  Sequencing primers: 5′ H1
Terms and licenses: Academic/Nonprofit Terms; Industry Terms: Not Available to Industry
How to cite: pLenti X2 Zeo/pTER shLUC (w648-1) was a gift from Eric Campeau (Addgene plasmid # 21561 ; http://n2t.net/addgene:21561 ; RRID:Addgene_21561)
