[The description below was written by a language model from this plasmid's Addgene catalogue record and pLannotate feature annotations shown in this document.]
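Description:
pLenti X2 Zeo/pTER shLUC (w648-1) is a third-generation, self-inactivating lentiviral RNAi vector derived from the p156RRL-sinPPT-CMV-GFP-PRE backbone and carrying a short hairpin RNA against firefly luciferase. In bacteria it replicates from a high-copy ColE1/pUC-type origin. Selection in both hosts relies on one Sh ble (BleoR) gene: a tandem SV40 early promoter and synthetic EM7 bacterial promoter sit upstream, so the same Zeocin marker works in E. coli and in transduced mammalian cells. No separate ampicillin marker is annotated.

The viral genome is transcribed from a chimeric RSV promoter fused to a truncated HIV-1 5' LTR, which makes genomic RNA production Tat-independent. It includes the Ψ packaging signal with partial gag sequence, the Rev response element, an env fragment, the cPPT/CTS for efficient nuclear import, and a WPRE. An SV40 polyadenylation signal follows the ΔU3 3' LTR.

The roughly 50 bp hairpin was cloned between BglII (destroyed) and HindIII sites. It lies downstream of the pTER-derived H1/TO promoter, a human H1 RNA polymerase III promoter modified with a tet operator. This arrangement should allow tetracycline-regulated knockdown in cells expressing the Tet repressor and constitutive expression otherwise. The cassette is in reverse orientation, flanked by attB1 and attB2 Gateway recombination scars, and sits next to the 3' LTR, consistent with the stated 3' LTR insertion design. In that design, reverse transcription copies the shRNA unit into both LTRs of the provirus, doubling its dosage.

Because it targets luciferase, the construct typically serves as a non-targeting control in cells without the reporter, or as a way to silence a luciferase reporter. The record itself does not state a specific application.
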