Features (pLannotate 1.2.2; 25 found; start..end, strand, type, name):
     72..660     +  rep_origin     ori: high-copy-number ColE1/pMB1/pBR322/pUC origin of replication
    843..935     +  CDS            lacI (fragment): lac repressor; lacI; The lac repressor binds to the lac operator to inhibit transcription in E. coli. This inhibition can be relieved by adding lactose or isopropyl-β-D-thiogalactopyranoside (IPTG).
    948..969     +  protein_bind   CAP binding site: CAP binding activates transcription in the presence of cAMP. E. coli catabolite activator protein
    984..1014    +  promoter       lac promoter: promoter for the E. coli lac operon
   1022..1038    +  protein_bind   lac operator: The lac repressor binds to the lac operator to inhibit transcription in E. coli. This inhibition can be relieved by adding lactose or isopropyl-β-D-thiogalactopyranoside (IPTG). lac repressor encoded by lacI
   1083..1101    +  promoter       T3 promoter: promoter for bacteriophage T3 RNA polymerase
   1129..1350    +  promoter       RSV promoter: Rous sarcoma virus enhancer/promoter
   1357..1537    +  LTR            5' LTR (truncated): truncated 5' long terminal repeat (LTR) from HIV-1
   1581..1706    +  misc_feature   HIV-1 Ψ: packaging signal of human immunodeficiency virus type 1
   1690..2053    +  CDS            HIV-1 gag (fragment): gag protein from human immunodeficiency virus 1; gag
   2148..2484    +  ncRNA          RRE: Accession: RF00036 - HIV Rev response element
   2520..2909    +  CDS            env (fragment): ENV_HV1H2 - Experimental evidence at protein level: Swiss-Prot protein existence level 1. [Transmembrane protein gp41]: Acts as a class I viral fusion protein. Under the current model, the protein has at least 3 conformational states: pre-fusion native state, pre-hairpin intermediate state, and post-fusion hairpin state. During fusion of viral and target intracellular membranes, the coiled coil regions (heptad repeats) assume a trimer-of-hairpins structure, positioning the fusion peptide in close proximity to the C-terminal region of the ectodomain. The formation of this structure appears to d
   2921..3038    +  misc_feature   cPPT/CTS: central polypurine tract and central termination sequence of HIV-1
   3092..3680    +  misc_feature   WPRE: woodchuck hepatitis virus posttranscriptional regulatory element
   3736..4066    +  promoter       SV40 promoter: SV40 enhancer and early promoter
   4078..4125    +  promoter       EM7 promoter: synthetic bacterial promoter&nbsp
   4144..4518    +  CDS            BleoR: antibiotic-binding protein; Sh ble from Streptoalloteichus hindustanus; confers resistance to bleomycin, phleomycin, and Zeocin™
   4541..4657    +  CDS            nef (fragment): NEF_HV1LA - Experimental evidence at protein level: Swiss-Prot protein existence level 1. Extracellular Nef protein targets CD4(+) T-lymphocytes for apoptosis by interacting with CXCR4 surface receptors. From Human immunodeficiency virus type 1 group M subtype B (isolate Lai) (HIV-1).
   4654..4678    +  protein_bind   attB2: mutant version of attB; recombination site for the Gateway® BP reaction BP Clonase™
   4810..4829    -  promoter       PLtetO-1 promoter (fragment): modified phage lambda PL promoter with tet operator sites (Lutz and Bujard, 1997)
   4828..5028    -  promoter       H1 promoter (fragment): human H1 RNA promoter
   5071..5095    -  protein_bind   attB1: mutant version of attB; recombination site for the Gateway® BP reaction BP Clonase™
   5130..5350    +  LTR            3' LTR (ΔU3) (fragment): self-inactivating 3' long terminal repeat (LTR) from HIV-1
   5422..5543    +  polyA_signal   SV40 poly(A) signal: SV40 polyadenylation signal
   5562..5646    +  rep_origin     SV40 ori (fragment): SV40 origin of replication
>Addgene plasmid #21561 | pLenti X2 Zeo/pTER shLUC (w648-1) | depositor full sequence | sequence record 9916 | Author sequence
ACCAAAATCCCTTAACGTGAGTTTTCGTTCCACTGAGCGTCAGACCCCGTAGAAAAGATCAAAGGATCTT
CTTGAGATCCTTTTTTTCTGCGCGTAATCTGCTGCTTGCAAACAAAAAAACCACCGCTACCAGCGGTGGT
TTGTTTGCCGGATCAAGAGCTACCAACTCTTTTTCCGAAGGTAACTGGCTTCAGCAGAGCGCAGATACCA
AATACTGTCCTTCTAGTGTAGCCGTAGTTAGGCCACCACTTCAAGAACTCTGTAGCACCGCCTACATACC
TCGCTCTGCTAATCCTGTTACCAGTGGCTGCTGCCAGTGGCGATAAGTCGTGTCTTACCGGGTTGGACTC
AAGACGATAGTTACCGGATAAGGCGCAGCGGTCGGGCTGAACGGGGGGTTCGTGCACACAGCCCAGCTTG
GAGCGAACGACCTACACCGAACTGAGATACCTACAGCGTGAGCTATGAGAAAGCGCCACGCTTCCCGAAG
GGAGAAAGGCGGACAGGTATCCGGTAAGCGGCAGGGTCGGAACAGGAGAGCGCACGAGGGAGCTTCCAGG
GGGAAACGCCTGGTATCTTTATAGTCCTGTCGGGTTTCGCCACCTCTGACTTGAGCGTCGATTTTTGTGA
TGCTCGTCAGGGGGGCGGAGCCTATGGAAAAACGCCAGCAACGCGGCCTTTTTACGGTTCCTGGCCTTTT
GCTGGCCTTTTGCTCACATGTTCTTTCCTGCGTTATCCCCTGATTCTGTGGATAACCGTATTACCGCCTT
TGAGTGAGCTGATACCGCTCGCCGCAGCCGAACGACCGAGCGCAGCGAGTCAGTGAGCGAGGAAGCGGAA
GAGCGCCCAATACGCAAACCGCCTCTCCCCGCGCGTTGGCCGATTCATTAATGCAGCTGGCACGACAGGT
TTCCCGACTGGAAAGCGGGCAGTGAGCGCAACGCAATTAATGTGAGTTAGCTCACTCATTAGGCACCCCA
GGCTTTACACTTTATGCTTCCGGCTCGTATGTTGTGTGGAATTGTGAGCGGATAACAATTTCACACAGGA
AACAGCTATGACCATGATTACGCCAAGCGCGCAATTAACCCTCACTAAAGGGAACAAAAGCTGGAGCTGC
AAGCTTAATGTAGTCTTATGCAATACTCTTGTAGTCTTGCAACATGGTAACGATGAGTTAGCAACATGCC
TTACAAGGAGAGAAAAAGCACCGTGCATGCCGATTGGTGGAAGTAAGGTGGTACGATCGTGCCTTATTAG
GAAGGCAACAGACGGGTCTGACATGGATTGGACGAACCACTGAATTGCCGCATTGCAGAGATATTGTATT
TAAGTGCCTAGCTCGATACAATAAACGGGTCTCTCTGGTTAGACCAGATCTGAGCCTGGGAGCTCTCTGG
CTAACTAGGGAACCCACTGCTTAAGCCTCAATAAAGCTTGCCTTGAGTGCTTCAAGTAGTGTGTGCCCGT
CTGTTGTGTGACTCTGGTAACTAGAGATCCCTCAGACCCTTTTAGTCAGTGTGGAAAATCTCTAGCAGTG
GCGCCCGAACAGGGACCTGAAAGCGAAAGGGAAACCAGAGCTCTCTCGACGCAGGACTCGGCTTGCTGAA
GCGCGCACGGCAAGAGGCGAGGGGCGGCGACTGGTGAGTACGCCAAAAATTTTGACTAGCGGAGGCTAGA
AGGAGAGAGATGGGTGCGAGAGCGTCAGTATTAAGCGGGGGAGAATTAGATCGCGATGGGAAAAAATTCG
GTTAAGGCCAGGGGGAAAGAAAAAATATAAATTAAAACATATAGTATGGGCAAGCAGGGAGCTAGAACGA
TTCGCAGTTAATCCTGGCCTGTTAGAAACATCAGAAGGCTGTAGACAAATACTGGGACAGCTACAACCAT
CCCTTCAGACAGGATCAGAAGAACTTAGATCATTATATAATACAGTAGCAACCCTCTATTGTGTGCATCA
AAGGATAGAGATAAAAGACACCAAGGAAGCTTTAGACAAGATAGAGGAAGAGCAAAACAAAAGTAAGACC
ACCGCACAGCAAGCGGCCGCTGATCTTCAGACCTGGAGGAGGAGATATGAGGGACAATTGGAGAAGTGAA
TTATATAAATATAAAGTAGTAAAAATTGAACCATTAGGAGTAGCACCCACCAAGGCAAAGAGAAGAGTGG
TGCAGAGAGAAAAAAGAGCAGTGGGAATAGGAGCTTTGTTCCTTGGGTTCTTGGGAGCAGCAGGAAGCAC
TATGGGCGCAGCCTCAATGACGCTGACGGTACAGGCCAGACAATTATTGTCTGGTATAGTGCAGCAGCAG
AACAATTTGCTGAGGGCTATTGAGGCGCAACAGCATCTGTTGCAACTCACAGTCTGGGGCATCAAGCAGC
TCCAGGCAAGAATCCTGGCTGTGGAAAGATACCTAAAGGATCAACAGCTCCTGGGGATTTGGGGTTGCTC
TGGAAAACTCATTTGCACCACTGCTGTGCCTTGGAATGCTAGTTGGAGTAATAAATCTCTGGAACAGATT
GGAATCACACGACCTGGATGGAGTGGGACAGAGAAATTAACAATTACACAAGCTTAATACACTCCTTAAT
TGAAGAATCGCAAAACCAGCAAGAAAAGAATGAACAAGAATTATTGGAATTAGATAAATGGGCAAGTTTG
TGGAATTGGTTTAACATAACAAATTGGCTGTGGTATATAAAATTATTCATAATGATAGTAGGAGGCTTGG
TAGGTTTAAGAATAGTTTTTGCTGTACTTTCTATAGTGAATAGAGTTAGGCAGGGATATTCACCATTATC
GTTTCAGACCCACCTCCCAACCCCGAGGGGACCCGACAGGCCCGAAGGAATAGAAGAAGAAGGTGGAGAG
AGAGACAGAGACAGATCCATTCGATTAGTGAACGGATCTCGACGGTTAACTTTTAAAAGAAAAGGGGGGA
TTGGGGGGTACAGTGCAGGGGAAAGAATAGTAGACATAATAGCAACAGACATACAAACTAAAGAATTACA
AAAACAAATTACAAAAATTCAAAATTTTATTCCAGTGTGGTGGAATTCTGCAGATATCCAGCACAGTGGC
GGCCGCTCGACAATCAACCTCTGGATTACAAAATTTGTGAAAGATTGACTGGTATTCTTAACTATGTTGC
TCCTTTTACGCTATGTGGATACGCTGCTTTAATGCCTTTGTATCATGCTATTGCTTCCCGTATGGCTTTC
ATTTTCTCCTCCTTGTATAAATCCTGGTTGCTGTCTCTTTATGAGGAGTTGTGGCCCGTTGTCAGGCAAC
GTGGCGTGGTGTGCACTGTGTTTGCTGACGCAACCCCCACTGGTTGGGGCATTGCCACCACCTGTCAGCT
CCTTTCCGGGACTTTCGCTTTCCCCCTCCCTATTGCCACGGCGGAACTCATCGCCGCCTGCCTTGCCCGC
TGCTGGACAGGGGCTCGGCTGTTGGGCACTGACAATTCCGTGGTGTTGTCGGGGAAGCTGACGTCCTTTC
CATGGCTGCTCGCCTGTGTTGCCACCTGGATTCTGCGCGGGACGTCCTTCTGCTACGTCCCTTCGGCCCT
CAATCCAGCGGACCTTCCTTCCCGCGGCCTGCTGCCGGCTCTGCGGCCTCTTCCGCGTCTTCGCCTTCGC
CCTCAGACGAGTCGGATCTCCCTTTGGGCCGCCTCCCCGCCTGGAATTCTGCAGATATCCGGTTAGTAAT
GAGTTTGGAATTAATTCTGTGGAATGTGTGTCAGTTAGGGTGTGGAAAGTCCCCAGGCTCCCCAGGCAGG
CAGAAGTATGCAAAGCATGCATCTCAATTAGTCAGCAACCAGGTGTGGAAAGTCCCCAGGCTCCCCAGCA
GGCAGAAGTATGCAAAGCATGCATCTCAATTAGTCAGCAACCATAGTCCCGCCCCTAACTCCGCCCATCC
CGCCCCTAACTCCGCCCAGTTCCGCCCATTCTCCGCCCCATGGCTGACTAATTTTTTTTATTTATGCAGA
GGCCGAGGCCGCCTCTGCCTCTGAGCTATTCCAGAAGTAGTGAGGAGGCTTTTTTGGAGGCCTAGGCTTT
TGCAAAAAGCTCCCCCTGTTGACAATTAATCATCGGCATAGTATATCGGCATAGTATAATACGACAAGGT
GAGGAACTAAACCATGGCCAAGTTGACCAGTGCCGTTCCGGTGCTCACCGCGCGCGACGTCGCCGGAGCG
GTCGAGTTCTGGACCGACCGGCTCGGGTTCTCCCGGGACTTCGTGGAGGACGACTTCGCCGGTGTGGTCC
GGGACGACGTGACCCTGTTCATCAGCGCGGTCCAGGACCAGGTGGTGCCGGACAACACCCTGGCCTGGGT
GTGGGTGCGCGGCCTGGACGAGCTGTACGCCGAGTGGTCGGAGGTCGTGTCCACGAACTTCCGGGACGCC
TCCGGGCCGGCCATGACCGAGATCGGCGAGCAGCCGTGGGGGCGGGAGTTCGCCCTGCGCGACCCGGCCG
GCAACTGCGTGCACTTCGTGGCCGAGGAGCAGGACTGACACGTGCTACGAGATTTAAATGGTACCTTTAA
GACCAATGACTTACAAGGCAGCTGTAGATCTTAGCCACTTTTTAAAAGAAAAGGGGGGACTGGAAGGGCT
AGACTCGAGCGGCCGCCACTGTGCTGGATATCAACCACTTTGTACAAGAAAGCTGGGTCTAGATATCTCG
AGTGCGGCCGCGAATTCCACCACACTGGACTAGTGGATCCGAGCTCGGTACCAAGCTTTTCCAAAAACTT
ACGCTGAGTACTTCGAGGACAGCACACTCGAAGTACTCAGCGTAAGGGGATCTCTATCACTGATAGGGAA
CTTATAAGATTCCCAAATCCAAAGACATTTCACGTTTATGGTGATTTCCCAGAACACATAGCGACATGCA
AATATTGCAGGGCGCCACTCCCCTGTCCCTCACAGCCATCTTCCTGCCAGGGCGCACGCGCGCTGGGTGT
TCCCGCCTAGTGACACTGGGCCGCGATTCCTTGGAGCGGGTTGATGACGTCAGCGTTCGAATTCGGTACC
GGATCCAGTCGACTGAATTGGTTCCTTTAAAGCCTGCTTTTTTGTACAAACTTGTTGATATCTGCAGAAT
TCCACCACACTGGACTAGCTCACTCCCAACGAAGACAAGATCTGCTTTTTGCTTGTACTGGGTCTCTCTG
GTTAGACCAGATCTGAGCCTGGGAGCTCTCTGGCTGCCTAGGGAACCCACTGCTTAAGCCTCAATAAAGC
TTGCCTTGAGTGCTTCAAGTAGTGTGTGCCCGTCTGTTGTGTGACTCTGGTAACTAGAGATCCCTCAGAC
CCTTTTAGTCAGTGTGGAAAATCTCTAGCAGTAGTAGTTCATGTCATCTTATTATTCAGTATTTATAACT
TGCAAAGAAATGAATATCAGAGAGTGAGAGGAACTTGTTTATTGCAGCTTATAATGGTTACAAATAAAGC
AATAGCATCACAAATTTCACAAATAAAGCATTTTTTTCACTGCATTCTAGTTGTGGTTTGTCCAAACTCA
TCAATGTATCTTATCATGTCTGGCTCTAGCTATCCCGCCCCTAACTCCGCCCAGTTCCGCCCATTCTCCG
CCCCATGGCTGACTAATTTTTTTTATTTATGCAGAGGCCGAGGCCG
