>Addgene plasmid #21561 | pLenti X2 Zeo/pTER shLUC (w648-1) | addgene partial sequence | sequence record 27260 | 21561 with H1
GGGGTTTATCACGTAACAGTGAAGTCTTTGGATTTGGGATCTTATAAGTTCCCTATCAGTGATAGAGATC
CCCTTACGCTGAGTACTTCGAGTGTGCTGTCCTCGAAGTACTCAGCGTAAGTTTTTGGAAAAGCTTGGTA
CCGAGCTCGGATCCACTAGTCCAGTGTGGTGGAATTCGCGGCCGCACTCGAGATATCTAGACCCAGCTTT
CTTGTACAAAGTGGTTGATATCCAGCACAGTGGCGGCCGCTCGAGTCTAGCCCTTCCAGTCCCCCCTTTT
CTTTTAAAAAGTGGCTAAGATCTACAGCTGCCTTGTAAGTCATTGGTCTTAAAGGTACCATTTAAATCTC
GTAGCACGTGTCAGTCCTGCTCCTCGGCCACGAAGTGCACGCAGTTGCCGGCCGGGTCGCGCAGGGCGAA
CTCCCGCCCCCACGGCTGCTCGCCGATCTCGGTCATGGCCGGCCCGGAGGCGTCCCGGAAGTTCGTGGAC
ACGACCTCCGACCACTCGGCGTACAGCTCGTCCAGGCCGCGCACCCACACCCAGGCCAGGGTGTTGTCCG
GCACCACCTGGTCCTGGACCGCGCTGATGAACAGGGTCACGTCGTCCCGGACCACACCGGCGAAGTCCTC
CTCCACGAAGTCCCGGCAGAACCCGAGCCGGTCGGTCCAGAACCCGACCGCTCCGGTGACGTCCCGCGCG
ATGACGCACCCGAACGGCAC
